Addgene plasmid #14498: pIS55 POGK 3'UTR mut
Depositing lab: David Bartel. Depositing organization: Whitehead Institute for Biomedical Research. Publication: Microarray analysis shows that some microRNAs downregulate large numbers of target mRNAs. Lim LP, Lau NC, Garrett-Engele P, Grimson A, Schelter JM, Castle J, Bartel DP, Linsley PS, Johnson JM. Nature. 2005 Feb 17. 433(7027):769-73. 10.1038/nature03315 PubMed 15685193.
Backbone
  Vector backbone: pIS1
  Backbone manufacturer: Bartel Lab
  Backbone size w/o insert (bp): 4085
  Vector type: Mammalian Expression, Luciferase
Growth in bacteria
  Bacterial resistance: Ampicillin, 100 μg/mL
  Growth temperature: 37°C
  Growth strain: DH5alpha
  Copy number: High Copy
Gene/Insert
  Gene/Insert name: POGK 3'UTR mutant (alt name: POGK)
  Species: H. sapiens (human)
  Insert size (bp): 480
  Mutation: First, fourth, and fifth occurrences of CATTCC’s were changed to AAGTAC's
  Entrez Gene: POGK (a.k.a. BASS2, KRBOX2, LST003)
  Tag / fusion protein: luciferase (N terminal on backbone)
  Cloning method: Restriction Enzyme; 5′ cloning site SacI (not destroyed); 3′ cloning site XbaI (not destroyed)
  Sequencing primers: 5′ n/a; 3′ EBV rev primer (GTGGTTTGTCCAAACTCATC)
Terms and licenses: Academic/Nonprofit Terms; Industry Terms: Not Available to Industry
Depositor comments: POGK 3'UTR mutant in renilla luciferase reporter plasmid.
How to cite: pIS55 POGK 3'UTR mut was a gift from David Bartel (Addgene plasmid # 14498 ; http://n2t.net/addgene:14498 ; RRID:Addgene_14498)
