[The description below was written by a language model from this plasmid's Addgene catalogue record.]
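Description:
pIS55 POGK 3'UTR mut is a mammalian expression luciferase reporter built on the pIS1 backbone (about 4.1 kb without insert), a Renilla luciferase reporter vector. It is propagated in E. coli as a high-copy plasmid under ampicillin selection. The record does not state the promoter driving the reporter, the polyadenylation signal, or the bacterial origin of replication, and no feature table is available to confirm them.

The payload is an approximately 480 bp fragment of the human POGK 3' untranslated region, cloned between SacI and XbaI sites (both retained) downstream of the luciferase coding sequence, so that the reporter transcript carries the POGK sequence as its 3'UTR. Although the catalogue lists luciferase as an N-terminal "tag", the arrangement is best understood as a reporter open reading frame followed by a test UTR rather than a protein fusion. In this mutant version, the first, fourth and fifth occurrences of a repeated hexamer motif in the UTR have been replaced with an unrelated hexamer, which is the usual way of disrupting candidate microRNA seed-match sites while leaving the rest of the UTR intact.

Constructs of this type are used in transfection assays to test whether a 3'UTR mediates microRNA-dependent repression. Renilla luciferase output from the mutant is compared with that from a corresponding wild-type UTR reporter, and loss of repression in the mutant indicates that the altered sites are needed for regulation. This fits the associated study, which examined downregulation of large numbers of target mRNAs by microRNAs. The record does not name the specific microRNA predicted to target these sites.
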