>Addgene plasmid #14498 | pIS55 POGK 3'UTR mut | depositor partial sequence | sequence record 8123 | Author sequence
CACAACGAGCTCTCATTGAATTTTTACACTATAGTAATTTGAAGTACCACATAAGTTTGAGTGTTACGAA
AACATTCCTTTAAAGGGATCTGTGCTACACAAAATATGCCAGGACCTCACAGACAAAGCCATTGCTAGAA
ATGTCATTCCAATGATCAGATCTGGAAACAGGCTGCCATAACCACTTTTCCTTCTTGTAGACTCAGCTCA
CCTGTATATTTAAACTGTTCTTGGCATCTTGAAACACCTATTTCTACTCAGGTACTCATTGTCCTGTTAC
TGATTCACCTTTCTGATCCTTTTCAACCAGTTTTCCCCCAAGGGGGGAAATTTTACTTAACCTCTAGTAT
TTGAACAACTCAATATTTGAATTGTTGCCCCATTTGCTTTTACCTGTACTGTATTCTTGGTCATCTCAAA
TGGCGTCTAAACCCAGCTACTTTGAAGTACAGAAGTTTCAAGTACCTCCAATTCCATCTAGAGTTGTG
